Addgene plasmid #190803: FUGW-APPwt-T2A-mCherry
Purpose: Express wild-type APP from Ubiquitin C promoter, co-expressing mCherry
Depositing lab: Ronald Hart. Depositing organization: Rutgers, The State University of New Jersey.
Backbone
  Vector backbone: FUGW
  Backbone size w/o insert (bp): 9210
  Vector type: Lentiviral
Growth in bacteria
  Bacterial resistance: Ampicillin, 100 μg/mL
  Growth temperature: 30°C
  Growth strain: NEB Stable
  Copy number: High Copy
Gene/Insert
  Gene/Insert name: APP
  Species: H. sapiens (human)
  Insert size (bp): 3108
  Entrez Gene: APP (a.k.a. AAA, ABETA, ABPP, AD1, APPI, CTFgamma, CVAP, PN-II, PN2, alpha-sAPP, preA4)
  Promoter: Ubi C
  Cloning method: Gibson Cloning
Terms and licenses: Academic/Nonprofit Terms; Industry Terms: Not Available to Industry
Depositor comments: The human APP coding sequence is from NM_201414, APP variant 3.
How to cite: FUGW-APPwt-T2A-mCherry was a gift from Ronald Hart (Addgene plasmid # 190803 ; http://n2t.net/addgene:190803 ; RRID:Addgene_190803)
