[The description below was written by a language model from this plasmid's Addgene catalogue record and pLannotate feature annotations shown in this document.]
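Description:
FUGW-APPwt-T2A-mCherry is an HIV-1-based lentiviral transfer plasmid built on the FUGW backbone and designed to express wild-type human amyloid precursor protein (APP) together with a red fluorescent marker. It is maintained in E. coli through a high-copy ColE1/pUC-type origin with ampicillin resistance (AmpR). The backbone also carries an f1 origin and a bleomycin/Zeocin resistance cassette driven by SV40 and EM7 promoters. This cassette lies outside the LTR-flanked region, so it would not be transferred with the packaged viral genome.

Transcription of the viral genomic RNA is driven by a CMV enhancer/promoter fused to a truncated 5' LTR. This is followed by the Ψ packaging signal with a partial gag sequence, the Rev response element for Rev-dependent nuclear export, and the cPPT/CTS. Downstream, the human ubiquitin C promoter drives a single open reading frame. It contains the APP coding sequence, which the depositor states is derived from transcript variant 3, joined to mCherry through a T2A peptide. Ribosomal skipping at T2A yields APP and mCherry as separate polypeptides from one transcript, so red fluorescence marks cells expressing the transgene. A WPRE after the cassette enhances transcript stability and expression. It is followed by a second truncated LTR (annotated by the software as a 5' LTR, but occupying the 3' position) and a bGH polyadenylation signal.

The plasmid would need packaging and envelope functions supplied in trans to produce virus. According to the record, its purpose is ubiquitin C promoter-driven expression of wild-type APP with co-expressed mCherry. The record does not describe specific experimental applications.
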