Features (pLannotate 1.2.2; 32 found; start..end, strand, type, name):
      1..1212    +  promoter       UbC promoter: human ubiquitin C promoter
   1243..3327    +  CDS            APP (fragment) (sequence partly withheld): A4_HUMAN - Also known as A4, AD1. Experimental evidence at protein level: Swiss-Prot protein existence level 1. N-APP binds TNFRSF21 triggering caspase activation and degeneration of both neuronal cell bodies (via caspase-3) and axons (via caspase-6). From Homo sapiens (Human).
   3328..3380    +  CDS            T2A (fragment): 2A peptide from Thosea asigna virus capsid protein Eukaryotic ribosomes fail to insert a peptide bond between the Gly and Pro residues, yielding separate polypeptides.
   3415..4122    +  CDS            mCherry: mCherry is a basic (constitutively fluorescent) red fluorescent protein published in 2004, derived from Discosoma sp.. It is reported to be a very rapidly-maturing monomer with low acid sensitivity.
   4140..4164    +  misc_feature   MCS (fragment): pBluescript multiple cloning site
   4164..4752    +  misc_feature   WPRE: woodchuck hepatitis virus posttranscriptional regulatory element
   4689..5270    +  CDS            nef (fragment): NEF_HV1H2 - Experimental evidence at protein level: Swiss-Prot protein existence level 1. Extracellular Nef protein targets CD4(+) T-lymphocytes for apoptosis by interacting with CXCR4 surface receptors. From Human immunodeficiency virus type 1 group M subtype B (isolate HXB2) (HIV-1).
   5277..5457    +  LTR            5' LTR (truncated): truncated 5' long terminal repeat (LTR) from HIV-1
   5489..5713    +  polyA_signal   bGH poly(A) signal: bovine growth hormone polyadenylation signal
   5717..5738    +  promoter       SV40 promoter (fragment): SV40 enhancer and early promoter
   5759..6187    +  rep_origin     f1 ori (sequence partly withheld): f1 bacteriophage origin of replication; arrow indicates direction of (+) strand synthesis
   6201..6530    +  promoter       SV40 promoter: SV40 enhancer and early promoter
   6578..6625    +  promoter       EM7 promoter: synthetic bacterial promoter&nbsp
   6644..7018    +  CDS            BleoR: antibiotic-binding protein; Sh ble from Streptoalloteichus hindustanus; confers resistance to bleomycin, phleomycin, and Zeocin™
   7028..7153    +  CDS            ble (fragment): BLE_KLEPN - Experimental evidence at protein level: Swiss-Prot protein existence level 1. Binding protein with a strong affinity to the bleomycin family of antibiotics. Binds to CL990; an antimitotic-antibiotic compound. From Klebsiella pneumoniae.
   7148..7269    +  polyA_signal   SV40 poly(A) signal: SV40 polyadenylation signal
   7340..7362    -  protein_bind   lac operator (fragment): The lac repressor binds to the lac operator to inhibit transcription in E. coli. This inhibition can be relieved by adding lactose or isopropyl-β-D-thiogalactopyranoside (IPTG). lac repressor encoded by lacI
   7366..7396    -  promoter       lac promoter: promoter for the E. coli lac operon
   7411..7432    -  protein_bind   CAP binding site: CAP binding activates transcription in the presence of cAMP. E. coli catabolite activator protein
   7445..7537    -  CDS            lacI (fragment): lac repressor; lacI; The lac repressor binds to the lac operator to inhibit transcription in E. coli. This inhibition can be relieved by adding lactose or isopropyl-β-D-thiogalactopyranoside (IPTG).
   7720..8308    -  rep_origin     ori: high-copy-number ColE1/pMB1/pBR322/pUC origin of replication
   8479..9339    -  CDS            AmpR: β-lactamase; bla; confers resistance to ampicillin, carbenicillin, and related antibiotics
   9340..9444    -  promoter       AmpR promoter: bla
   9503..9555    -  misc_feature   bom (fragment): basis of mobility region from pBR322
   9710..10089   +  enhancer       CMV enhancer: human cytomegalovirus immediate early enhancer
  10090..10289   +  promoter       CMV promoter: human cytomegalovirus (CMV) immediate early promoter
  10307..10487   +  LTR            5' LTR (truncated): truncated 5' long terminal repeat (LTR) from HIV-1
  10534..10659   +  misc_feature   HIV-1 Ψ: packaging signal of human immunodeficiency virus type 1
  10643..11006   +  CDS            HIV-1 gag (fragment): gag protein from human immunodeficiency virus 1; gag
  11152..11385   +  misc_feature   RRE: The Rev response element (RRE) of HIV-1 allows for Rev-dependent mRNA export from the nucleus to the cytoplasm.
  11762..11862   +  CDS            Rev (fragment): human immunodeficiency virus 1 (HIV-1) Rev protein; rev; enhances nuclear export of unspliced and incompletely spliced viral mRNAs
  11912..12029   +  misc_feature   cPPT/CTS: central polypurine tract and central termination sequence of HIV-1
>Addgene plasmid #190803 | FUGW-APPwt-T2A-mCherry | addgene full sequence | sequence record 374464 | Addgene NGS Result
GGCCTCCGCGCCGGGTTTTGGCGCCTCCCGCGGGCGCCCCCCTCCTCACGGCGAGCGCTGCCACGTCAGA
CGAAGGGCGCAGCGAGCGTCCTGATCCTTCCGCCCGGACGCTCAGGACAGCGGCCCGCTGCTCATAAGAC
TCGGCCTTAGAACCCCAGTATCAGCAGAAGGACATTTTAGGACGGGACTTGGGTGACTCTAGGGCACTGG
TTTTCTTTCCAGAGAGCGGAACAGGCGAGGAAAAGTAGTCCCTTCTCGGCGATTCTGCGGAGGGATCTCC
GTGGGGCGGTGAACGCCGATGATTATATAAGGACGCGCCGGGTGTGGCACAGCTAGTTCCGTCGCAGCCG
GGATTTGGGTCGCGGTTCTTGTTTGTGGATCGCTGTGATCGTCACTTGGTGAGTAGCGGGCTGCTGGGCT
GGCCGGGGCTTTCGTGGCCGCCGGGCCGCTCGGTGGGACGGAAGCGTGTGGAGAGACCGCCAAGGGCTGT
AGTCTGGGTCCGCGAGCAAGGTTGCCCTGAACTGGGGGTTGGGGGGAGCGCAGCAAAATGGCGGCTGTTC
CCGAGTCTTGAATGGAAGACGCTTGTGAGGCGGGCTGTGAGGTCGTTGAAACAAGGTGGGGGGCATGGTG
GGCGGCAAGAACCCAAGGTCTTGAGGCCTTCGCTAATGCGGGAAAGCTCTTATTCGGGTGAGATGGGCTG
GGGCACCATCTGGGGACCCTGACGTGAAGTTTGTCACTGACTGGAGAACTCGGTTTGTCGTCTGTTGCGG
GGGCGGCAGTTATGGCGGTGCCGTTGGGCAGTGCACCCGTACCTTTGGGAGCGCGCGCCCTCGTCGTGTC
GTGACGTCACCCGTTCTGTTGGCTTATAATGCAGGGTGGGGCCACCTGCCGGTAGGTGTGCGGTAGGCTT
TTCTCCGTCGCAGGACGCAGGGTTCGGGCCTAGGGTAGGCTCTCCTGAATCGACAGGCGCCGGACCTCTG
GTGAGGGGAGGGATAAGTGAGGCGTCAGTTTCTTTGGTCGGTTTTATGTACCTATCTTCTTAAGTAGCTG
AAGCTCCGGTTTTGAACTATGCGCTCGGGGTTGGCGAGTGTGTTTTGTGAAGTTTTTTAGGCACCTTTTG
AAATGTAATCATTTGGGTCAATATGTAATTTTCAGTGTTAGACTAGTAAATTGTCCGCTAAATTCTGGCC
GTTTTTGGCTTTTTTGTTAGACGAAGCTTGGGCTGCAGGTCGACTGGCCACCATGCTGCCCGGTTTGGCA
CTGCTCCTGCTGGCCGCCTGGACGGCTCGGGCGCTGGAGGTACCC
[315 nt withheld, positions 1306-1620]
CTTCTCGTTCCTGACAAGTGCAAATTCTTACACCAGGAGAGGATGGATGTTTGCGAAACTCATCTTCACT
GGCACACCGTCGCCAAAGAGACATGCAGTGAGAAGAGTACCAACTTGCATGACTACGGCATGTTGCTGCC
CTGCGGAATTGACAAGTTCCGAGGGGTAGAGTTTGTGTGTTGCCCACTGGCTGAAGAAAGTGACAATGTG
GATTCTGCTGATGCGGAGGAGGATGACTCGGATGTCTGGTGGGGCGGAGCAGACACAGACTATGCAGATG
GGAGTGAAGACAAAGTAGTAGAAGTAGCAGAGGAGGAAGAAGTGGCTGAGGTGGAAGAAGAAGAAGCCGA
TGATGACGAGGACGATGAGGATGGTGATGAGGTAGAGGAAGAGGCTGAGGAACCCTACGAAGAAGCCACA
GAGAGAACCACCAGCATTGCCACCACCACCACCACCACCACAGAGTCTGTGGAAGAGGTGGTTCGAGTTC
CTACAACAGCAGCCAGTACCCCTGATGCCGTTGACAAGTATCTCGAGACACCTGGGGATGAGAATGAA
[540 nt withheld, positions 2179-2718]
AAAGAGCAAAACTATTCAGATGACGTCTTGGCCAACATGATTAGTGAACCAAGGATCAGTTACGGAAACG
ATGCTCTCATGCCATCTTTGACCGAAACGAAAACCACCGTGGAGCTCCTTCCCGTGAATGGAGAGTTCAG
CCTGGACGATCTCCAGCCGTGGCATTCTTTTGGGGCTGACTCTGTGCCAGCCAACACAGAAAACGAAGTT
GAGCCTGTTGATGCCCGCCCTGCTGCCGACCGAGGACTGACCACTCGACCAGGTTCTGGGTTGACAAATA
TCAAGACGGAGGAGATCTCTGAAGTGAAGATG
[126 nt withheld, positions 3031-3156]
ACAGTGATCGTCATCACCTTGGTGATGCTGAAGAAGAAACAGTACACATCCATTCATCATGGTGTGGTGG
AGGTTGACGCCGCTGTCACCCCAGAGGAGCGCCACCTGTCCAAGATGCAGCAGAACGGCTACGAAAATCC
AACCTACAAGTTCTTTGAGCAGATGCAGAACGAGGGCAGGGGAAGTCTTCTAACATGCGGGGACGTGGAG
GAAAATCCCGGCCCTCTAGAGATGGCTCCAAAGAAGAAGCGTAAGGTAATGGTGAGCAAGGGCGAGGAGG
ACAACATGGCCATCATCAAGGAGTTCATGCGCTTCAAGGTGCACATGGAGGGCTCCGTGAACGGCCGCGA
GTTCGAGATCGAGGGCGAGGGCGAGGGCCGCCCCTACGAGGGCACCCAGACCGCCAAGCTGAAGGTGACC
AAGGGCGGCCCCCTGCCCTTCGCCTGGGACATCCTGTCCCCTCAGTTCATGTACGGCTCCAAGGCCTACG
TGAAGCACCCCGCCGACATCCCCGACTACTTGAAGCTGTCCTTCCCCGAGGGCTTCAAGTGGGAGCGCGT
GATGAACTTCGAGGACGGCGGCGTGGTGACCGTGACCCAGGACTCCTCCCTGCAGGACGGCGAGTTCATC
TACAAGGTGAAGCTGCGCGGCACCAACTTCCCCTCCGACGGCCCCGTAATGCAGAAGAAGACCATGGGCT
GGGAGGCCTCCTCCGAGCGGATGTACCCCGAGGACGGCGCCCTGAAGGGCGAGATCAAGCAGAGGCTGAA
GCTGAAGGACGGCGGCCACTACGACGCCGAGGTCAAGACCACCTACAAGGCCAAGAAGCCCGTGCAGCTG
CCCGGCGCCTACAACGTCAACATCAAGCTGGACATCACCTCCCACAACGAGGACTACACCATCGTGGAAC
AGTACGAGCGCGCCGAGGGCCGCCACTCCACCGGCGGCATGGACGAGCTGTACAAGTAAATTAAGCTAGT
CTAGAATTCGATATCAAGCTTATCGATAATCAACCTCTGGATTACAAAATTTGTGAAAGATTGACTGGTA
TTCTTAACTATGTTGCTCCTTTTACGCTATGTGGATACGCTGCTTTAATGCCTTTGTATCATGCTATTGC
TTCCCGTATGGCTTTCATTTTCTCCTCCTTGTATAAATCCTGGTTGCTGTCTCTTTATGAGGAGTTGTGG
CCCGTTGTCAGGCAACGTGGCGTGGTGTGCACTGTGTTTGCTGACGCAACCCCCACTGGTTGGGGCATTG
CCACCACCTGTCAGCTCCTTTCCGGGACTTTCGCTTTCCCCCTCCCTATTGCCACGGCGGAACTCATCGC
CGCCTGCCTTGCCCGCTGCTGGACAGGGGCTCGGCTGTTGGGCACTGACAATTCCGTGGTGTTGTCGGGG
AAATCATCGTCCTTTCCTTGGCTGCTCGCCTGTGTTGCCACCTGGATTCTGCGCGGGACGTCCTTCTGCT
ACGTCCCTTCGGCCCTCAATCCAGCGGACCTTCCTTCCCGCGGCCTGCTGCCGGCTCTGCGGCCTCTTCC
GCGTCTTCGCCTTCGCCCTCAGACGAGTCGGATCTCCCTTTGGGCCGCCTCCCCGCATCGATACCGTCGA
CCTCGAGACCTAGAAAAACATGGAGCAATCACAAGTAGCAATACAGCAGCTACCAATGCTGATTGTGCCT
GGCTAGAAGCACAAGAGGAGGAGGAGGTGGGTTTTCCAGTCACACCTCAGGTACCTTTAAGACCAATGAC
TTACAAGGCAGCTGTAGATCTTAGCCACTTTTTAAAAGAAAAGGGGGGACTGGAAGGGCTAATTCACTCC
CAACGAAGACAAGATATCCTTGATCTGTGGATCTACCACACACAAGGCTACTTCCCTGATTGGCAGAACT
ACACACCAGGGCCAGGGATCAGATATCCACTGACCTTTGGATGGTGCTACAAGCTAGTACCAGTTGAGCA
AGAGAAGGTAGAAGAAGCCAATGAAGGAGAGAACACCCGCTTGTTACACCCTGTGAGCCTGCATGGGATG
GATGACCCGGAGAGAGAAGTATTAGAGTGGAGGTTTGACAGCCGCCTAGCATTTCATCACATGGCCCGAG
AGCTGCATCCGGACTGTACTGGGTCTCTCTGGTTAGACCAGATCTGAGCCTGGGAGCTCTCTGGCTAACT
AGGGAACCCACTGCTTAAGCCTCAATAAAGCTTGCCTTGAGTGCTTCAAGTAGTGTGTGCCCGTCTGTTG
TGTGACTCTGGTAACTAGAGATCCCTCAGACCCTTTTAGTCAGTGTGGAAAATCTCTAGCAGGGCCCGTT
TAAACCCGCTGATCAGCCTCGACTGTGCCTTCTAGTTGCCAGCCATCTGTTGTTTGCCCCTCCCCCGTGC
CTTCCTTGACCCTGGAAGGTGCCACTCCCACTGTCCTTTCCTAATAAAATGAGGAAATTGCATCGCATTG
TCTGAGTAGGTGTCATTCTATTCTGGGGGGTGGGGTGGGGCAGGACAGCAAGGGGGAGGATTGGGAAGAC
AATAGCAGGCATGCTGGGGATGCGGTGGGCTCTATGGCTTCTGAGGCGGAAAGAACCAGCTGGGGCTCTA
GGGGGTATCCCC
[124 nt withheld, positions 5759-5882]
C
[91 nt withheld, positions 5884-5974]
A
[49 nt withheld, positions 5976-6024]
CCTTTGACGTTGGAGTCCACGTTCTTT
[37 nt withheld, positions 6052-6088]
ACCCTATCTCGGTCTATTCTTTTGATTTATAAGGGATTTTGCCGATTTCGGCCTATTGGTTAAAAAATGA
GCTGATTTAACAAAAATTTAACGCGAATTAATTCTGTGGAATGTGTGTCAGTTAGGGTGTGGAAAGTCCC
CAGGCTCCCCAGCAGGCAGAAGTATGCAAAGCATGCATCTCAATTAGTCAGCAACCAGGTGTGGAAAGTC
CCCAGGCTCCCCAGCAGGCAGAAGTATGCAAAGCATGCATCTCAATTAGTCAGCAACCATAGTCCCGCCC
CTAACTCCGCCCATCCCGCCCCTAACTCCGCCCAGTTCCGCCCATTCTCCGCCCCATGGCTGACTAATTT
TTTTTATTTATGCAGAGGCCGAGGCCGCCTCTGCCTCTGAGCTATTCCAGAAGTAGTGAGGAGGCTTTTT
TGGAGGCCTAGGCTTTTGCAAAAAGCTCCCGGGAGCTTGTATATCCATTTTCGGATCTGATCAGCACGTG
TTGACAATTAATCATCGGCATAGTATATCGGCATAGTATAATACGACAAGGTGAGGAACTAAACCATGGC
CAAGTTGACCAGTGCCGTTCCGGTGCTCACCGCGCGCGACGTCGCCGGAGCGGTCGAGTTCTGGACCGAC
CGGCTCGGGTTCTCCCGGGACTTCGTGGAGGACGACTTCGCCGGTGTGGTCCGGGACGACGTGACCCTGT
TCATCAGCGCGGTCCAGGACCAGGTGGTGCCGGACAACACCCTGGCCTGGGTGTGGGTGCGCGGCCTGGA
CGAGCTGTACGCCGAGTGGTCGGAGGTCGTGTCCACGAACTTCCGGGACGCCTCCGGGCCGGCCATGACC
GAGATCGGCGAGCAGCCGTGGGGGCGGGAGTTCGCCCTGCGCGACCCGGCCGGCAACTGCGTGCACTTCG
TGGCCGAGGAGCAGGACTGACACGTGCTACGAGATTTCGATTCCACCGCCGCCTTCTATGAAAGGTTGGG
CTTCGGAATCGTTTTCCGGGACGCCGGCTGGATGATCCTCCAGCGCGGGGATCTCATGCTGGAGTTCTTC
GCCCACCCCAACTTGTTTATTGCAGCTTATAATGGTTACAAATAAAGCAATAGCATCACAAATTTCACAA
ATAAAGCATTTTTTTCACTGCATTCTAGTTGTGGTTTGTCCAAACTCATCAATGTATCTTATCATGTCTG
TATACCGTCGACCTCTAGCTAGAGCTTGGCGTAATCATGGTCATAGCTGTTTCCTGTGTGAAATTGTTAT
CCGCTCACAATTCCACACAACATACGAGCCGGAAGCATAAAGTGTAAAGCCTGGGGTGCCTAATGAGTGA
GCTAACTCACATTAATTGCGTTGCGCTCACTGCCCGCTTTCCAGTCGGGAAACCTGTCGTGCCAGCTGCA
TTAATGAATCGGCCAACGCGCGGGGAGAGGCGGTTTGCGTATTGGGCGCTCTTCCGCTTCCTCGCTCACT
GACTCGCTGCGCTCGGTCGTTCGGCTGCGGCGAGCGGTATCAGCTCACTCAAAGGCGGTAATACGGTTAT
CCACAGAATCAGGGGATAACGCAGGAAAGAACATGTGAGCAAAAGGCCAGCAAAAGGCCAGGAACCGTAA
AAAGGCCGCGTTGCTGGCGTTTTTCCATAGGCTCCGCCCCCCTGACGAGCATCACAAAAATCGACGCTCA
AGTCAGAGGTGGCGAAACCCGACAGGACTATAAAGATACCAGGCGTTTCCCCCTGGAAGCTCCCTCGTGC
GCTCTCCTGTTCCGACCCTGCCGCTTACCGGATACCTGTCCGCCTTTCTCCCTTCGGGAAGCGTGGCGCT
TTCTCATAGCTCACGCTGTAGGTATCTCAGTTCGGTGTAGGTCGTTCGCTCCAAGCTGGGCTGTGTGCAC
GAACCCCCCGTTCAGCCCGACCGCTGCGCCTTATCCGGTAACTATCGTCTTGAGTCCAACCCGGTAAGAC
ACGACTTATCGCCACTGGCAGCAGCCACTGGTAACAGGATTAGCAGAGCGAGGTATGTAGGCGGTGCTAC
AGAGTTCTTGAAGTGGTGGCCTAACTACGGCTACACTAGAAGAACAGTATTTGGTATCTGCGCTCTGCTG
AAGCCAGTTACCTTCGGAAAAAGAGTTGGTAGCTCTTGATCCGGCAAACAAACCACCGCTGGTAGCGGTG
GTTTTTTTGTTTGCAAGCAGCAGATTACGCGCAGAAAAAAAGGATCTCAAGAAGATCCTTTGATCTTTTC
TACGGGGTCTGACGCTCAGTGGAACGAAAACTCACGTTAAGGGATTTTGGTCATGAGATTATCAAAAAGG
ATCTTCACCTAGATCCTTTTAAATTAAAAATGAAGTTTTAAATCAATCTAAAGTATATATGAGTAAACTT
GGTCTGACAGTTACCAATGCTTAATCAGTGAGGCACCTATCTCAGCGATCTGTCTATTTCGTTCATCCAT
AGTTGCCTGACTCCCCGTCGTGTAGATAACTACGATACGGGAGGGCTTACCATCTGGCCCCAGTGCTGCA
ATGATACCGCGAGACCCACGCTCACCGGCTCCAGATTTATCAGCAATAAACCAGCCAGCCGGAAGGGCCG
AGCGCAGAAGTGGTCCTGCAACTTTATCCGCCTCCATCCAGTCTATTAATTGTTGCCGGGAAGCTAGAGT
AAGTAGTTCGCCAGTTAATAGTTTGCGCAACGTTGTTGCCATTGCTACAGGCATCGTGGTGTCACGCTCG
TCGTTTGGTATGGCTTCATTCAGCTCCGGTTCCCAACGATCAAGGCGAGTTACATGATCCCCCATGTTGT
GCAAAAAAGCGGTTAGCTCCTTCGGTCCTCCGATCGTTGTCAGAAGTAAGTTGGCCGCAGTGTTATCACT
CATGGTTATGGCAGCACTGCATAATTCTCTTACTGTCATGCCATCCGTAAGATGCTTTTCTGTGACTGGT
GAGTACTCAACCAAGTCATTCTGAGAATAGTGTATGCGGCGACCGAGTTGCTCTTGCCCGGCGTCAATAC
GGGATAATACCGCGCCACATAGCAGAACTTTAAAAGTGCTCATCATTGGAAAACGTTCTTCGGGGCGAAA
ACTCTCAAGGATCTTACCGCTGTTGAGATCCAGTTCGATGTAACCCACTCGTGCACCCAACTGATCTTCA
GCATCTTTTACTTTCACCAGCGTTTCTGGGTGAGCAAAAACAGGAAGGCAAAATGCCGCAAAAAAGGGAA
TAAGGGCGACACGGAAATGTTGAATACTCATACTCTTCCTTTTTCAATATTATTGAAGCATTTATCAGGG
TTATTGTCTCATGAGCGGATACATATTTGAATGTATTTAGAAAAATAAACAAATAGGGGTTCCGCGCACA
TTTCCCCGAAAAGTGCCACCTGACGTCGACGGATCGGGAGATCTCCCGATCCCCTATGGTGCACTCTCAG
TACAATCTGCTCTGATGCCGCATAGTTAAGCCAGTATCTGCTCCCTGCTTGTGTGTTGGAGGTCGCTGAG
TAGTGCGCGAGCAAAATTTAAGCTACAACAAGGCAAGGCTTGACCGACAATTGCATGAAGAATCTGCTTA
GGGTTAGGCGTTTTGCGCTGCTTCGCGATGTACGGGCCAGATATACGCGTTGACATTGATTATTGACTAG
TTATTAATAGTAATCAATTACGGGGTCATTAGTTCATAGCCCATATATGGAGTTCCGCGTTACATAACTT
ACGGTAAATGGCCCGCCTGGCTGACCGCCCAACGACCCCCGCCCATTGACGTCAATAATGACGTATGTTC
CCATAGTAACGCCAATAGGGACTTTCCATTGACGTCAATGGGTGGAGTATTTACGGTAAACTGCCCACTT
GGCAGTACATCAAGTGTATCATATGCCAAGTACGCCCCCTATTGACGTCAATGACGGTAAATGGCCCGCC
TGGCATTATGCCCAGTACATGACCTTATGGGACTTTCCTACTTGGCAGTACATCTACGTATTAGTCATCG
CTATTACCATGGTGATGCGGTTTTGGCAGTACATCAATGGGCGTGGATAGCGGTTTGACTCACGGGGATT
TCCAAGTCTCCACCCCATTGACGTCAATGGGAGTTTGTTTTGGCACCAAAATCAACGGGACTTTCCAAAA
TGTCGTAACAACTCCGCCCCATTGACGCAAATGGGCGGTAGGCGTGTACGGTGGGAGGTCTATATAAGCA
GCGCGTTTTGCCTGTACTGGGTCTCTCTGGTTAGACCAGATCTGAGCCTGGGAGCTCTCTGGCTAACTAG
GGAACCCACTGCTTAAGCCTCAATAAAGCTTGCCTTGAGTGCTTCAAGTAGTGTGTGCCCGTCTGTTGTG
TGACTCTGGTAACTAGAGATCCCTCAGACCCTTTTAGTCAGTGTGGAAAATCTCTAGCAGTGGCGCCCGA
ACAGGGACTTGAAAGCGAAAGGGAAACCAGAGGAGCTCTCTCGACGCAGGACTCGGCTTGCTGAAGCGCG
CACGGCAAGAGGCGAGGGGCGGCGACTGGTGAGTACGCCAAAAATTTTGACTAGCGGAGGCTAGAAGGAG
AGAGATGGGTGCGAGAGCGTCAGTATTAAGCGGGGGAGAATTAGATCGCGATGGGAAAAAATTCGGTTAA
GGCCAGGGGGAAAGAAAAAATATAAATTAAAACATATAGTATGGGCAAGCAGGGAGCTAGAACGATTCGC
AGTTAATCCTGGCCTGTTAGAAACATCAGAAGGCTGTAGACAAATACTGGGACAGCTACAACCATCCCTT
CAGACAGGATCAGAAGAACTTAGATCATTATATAATACAGTAGCAACCCTCTATTGTGTGCATCAAAGGA
TAGAGATAAAAGACACCAAGGAAGCTTTAGACAAGATAGAGGAAGAGCAAAACAAAAGTAAGACCACCGC
ACAGCAAGCGGCCGCTGATCTTCAGACCTGGAGGAGGAGATATGAGGGACAATTGGAGAAGTGAATTATA
TAAATATAAAGTAGTAAAAATTGAACCATTAGGAGTAGCACCCACCAAGGCAAAGAGAAGAGTGGTGCAG
AGAGAAAAAAGAGCAGTGGGAATAGGAGCTTTGTTCCTTGGGTTCTTGGGAGCAGCAGGAAGCACTATGG
GCGCAGCGTCAATGACGCTGACGGTACAGGCCAGACAATTATTGTCTGGTATAGTGCAGCAGCAGAACAA
TTTGCTGAGGGCTATTGAGGCGCAACAGCATCTGTTGCAACTCACAGTCTGGGGCATCAAGCAGCTCCAG
GCAAGAATCCTGGCTGTGGAAAGATACCTAAAGGATCAACAGCTCCTGGGGATTTGGGGTTGCTCTGGAA
AACTCATTTGCACCACTGCTGTGCCTTGGAATGCTAGTTGGAGTAATAAATCTCTGGAACAGATTTGGAA
TCACACGACCTGGATGGAGTGGGACAGAGAAATTAACAATTACACAAGCTTAATACACTCCTTAATTGAA
GAATCGCAAAACCAGCAAGAAAAGAATGAACAAGAATTATTGGAATTAGATAAATGGGCAAGTTTGTGGA
ATTGGTTTAACATAACAAATTGGCTGTGGTATATAAAATTATTCATAATGATAGTAGGAGGCTTGGTAGG
TTTAAGAATAGTTTTTGCTGTACTTTCTATAGTGAATAGAGTTAGGCAGGGATATTCACCATTATCGTTT
CAGACCCACCTCCCAACCCCGAGGGGACCCGACAGGCCCGAAGGAATAGAAGAAGAAGGTGGAGAGAGAG
ACAGAGACAGATCCATTCGATTAGTGAACGGATCGGCACTGCGTGCGCCAATTCTGCAGACAAATGGCAG
TATTCATCCACAATTTTAAAAGAAAAGGGGGGATTGGGGGGTACAGTGCAGGGGAAAGAATAGTAGACAT
AATAGCAACAGACATACAAACTAAAGAATTACAAAAACAAATTACAAAAATTCAAAATTTTCGGGTTTAT
TACAGGGACAGCAGAGATCCAGTTTGGTTAATTAACCCGTGTCGGCTCCAGATCT
